Addgene plasmid #248992: pKlab1067-HBEGF-2a-3xFLAG-BRCA1(full-length)-S1715R-2a-mRuby3-HBBIVS2-WPRE
Purpose: This plasmid expresses the BRCA1 sequence with S1715R mutation, the construct includes a HBBIVS2 intron sequence at the 3' end of the mRuby sequence to improve the stable integration into cell lines
Depositing lab: Georgios Karras. Depositing organization: University of Texas MD Anderson Cancer Center. Publication: HSP90 buffers deleterious genetic variations in BRCA1. Gracia B, Zhang XH, Montes P, Pham TC, Huang M, Chen J, Karras GI. Mol Cell. 2025 Nov 19:S1097-2765(25)00867-6. doi: 10.1016/j.molcel.2025.10.026. PubMed 41265458.
Backbone
  Vector backbone: Xential template for knock-in at the HBEGF locus
  Vector type: CRISPR
  Selectable markers: HBEGF(Exon4mut&Exon5), mRuby7
Growth in bacteria
  Bacterial resistance: Ampicillin, 100 μg/mL
  Growth temperature: 37°C
  Growth strain: DH5alpha
  Copy number: High Copy
Gene/Insert
  Gene/Insert name: BRCA1
  Species: H. sapiens (human)
  Mutation: S1715R
  Entrez Gene: BRCA1 (a.k.a. BRCAI, BRCC1, BROVCA1, FANCS, IRIS, PNCA4, PPP1R53, PSCP, RNF53)
  Tag / fusion protein: 3x-FLAG-V5 (N terminal on insert)
  Cloning method: Gibson Cloning
Resource information
  A portion of this plasmid was derived from a plasmid made by: based on vectors from Li et al. Nat Comms 2021 (PMID: 33479216)
Terms and licenses: Academic/Nonprofit Terms; Industry Terms: Not Available to Industry
How to cite: pKlab1067-HBEGF-2a-3xFLAG-BRCA1(full-length)-S1715R-2a-mRuby3-HBBIVS2-WPRE was a gift from Georgios Karras (Addgene plasmid # 248992 ; http://n2t.net/addgene:248992 ; RRID:Addgene_248992)
