[The description below was written by a language model from this plasmid's Addgene catalogue record and pLannotate feature annotations shown in this document.]
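Description:
pKlab1067-HBEGF-2a-3xFLAG-BRCA1(full-length)-S1715R-2a-mRuby3-HBBIVS2-WPRE is a 12.6 kb CRISPR knock-in donor built on the Xential template for integration at the human HBEGF locus. It is propagated in E. coli as a high-copy plasmid with a ColE1/pUC-type origin and ampicillin resistance. Remnants of a cloning-vector backbone (M13 ori and lacZα fragments, a T7 promoter) are also annotated.

No mammalian promoter is annotated, which fits a design in which the cassette is expressed from the endogenous HBEGF gene after integration. A short HBEGF fragment is followed by a splice acceptor annotated as the adenovirus major late type. This leads into a further HBEGF coding segment, which the record describes as mutant exon 4 plus exon 5. HBEGF is the diphtheria toxin receptor, and in Xential-type strategies the mutant exon is generally understood to make correctly edited cells toxin-resistant, allowing them to be selected, although the record itself does not spell out this mechanism.

According to the plasmid name, 2A peptides link HBEGF to N-terminally 3xFLAG-tagged full-length human BRCA1 carrying the S1715R substitution, and then to the red fluorescent reporter mRuby3. The 2A elements are not annotated in the feature table. The catalogue also lists a V5 tag, which is likewise not annotated, and it gives the marker as "mRuby7" where the name and annotation indicate mRuby3. A Gateway attB1 remnant precedes BRCA1.

Downstream of mRuby3 lie a human β-globin intron (HBBIVS2), a WPRE and a bGH polyadenylation signal. The depositor states that the intron was included to improve stable integration into cell lines. The construct is intended for generating stable, single-locus cell lines that express this BRCA1 variant, in connection with work on HSP90 buffering of BRCA1 variants.
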