Features (pLannotate 1.2.2; 18 found; start..end, strand, type, name):
     53..93      -  rep_origin     RSF ori (fragment): Plasmids containing the RSF 1030 origin of replication can be propagated in E. coli cells that contain additional plasmids with compatible origins.
    171..759     -  rep_origin     ori: high-copy-number ColE1/pMB1/pBR322/pUC origin of replication
    930..1790    -  CDS            AmpR: β-lactamase; bla; confers resistance to ampicillin, carbenicillin, and related antibiotics
   1791..1895    -  promoter       AmpR promoter: bla
   1921..2052    -  rep_origin     M13 ori (fragment): M13 bacteriophage origin of replication; arrow indicates direction of (+) strand synthesis
   2073..2227    -  CDS            lacZα (fragment): LacZα fragment of β-galactosidase; lacZ fragment
   2261..2279    +  promoter       T7 promoter: promoter for bacteriophage T7 RNA polymerase
   2317..2397    +  CDS            HBEGF (fragment): HBEGF_CHLAE - Also known as DTR, HEGFL. Experimental evidence at protein level: Swiss-Prot protein existence level 1. Growth factor that mediates its effects via EGFR, ERBB2 and ERBB4. Required for normal cardiac valve formation and normal heart function. Promotes smooth muscle cell proliferation. May be involved in macrophage-mediated cellular proliferation. It is mitogenic for fibroblasts, but not endothelial cells. It is able to bind EGF receptor/EGFR with higher affinity than EGF itself and is a far more potent mitogen for smooth muscle cells than EGF. Also acts as a diphtheria toxin recep
   3073..3140    +  misc_feature   Ad SA (fragment): adenovirus major late transcript splice acceptor (Friedrich and Soriano, 1991)
   3140..3364    +  CDS            HBEGF (fragment): HBEGF_CHLAE - Also known as DTR, HEGFL. Experimental evidence at protein level: Swiss-Prot protein existence level 1. Growth factor that mediates its effects via EGFR, ERBB2 and ERBB4. Required for normal cardiac valve formation and normal heart function. Promotes smooth muscle cell proliferation. May be involved in macrophage-mediated cellular proliferation. It is mitogenic for fibroblasts, but not endothelial cells. It is able to bind EGF receptor/EGFR with higher affinity than EGF itself and is a far more potent mitogen for smooth muscle cells than EGF. Also acts as a diphtheria toxin recep
   3443..3508    +  CDS            3xFLAG: three tandem FLAG® epitope tags, followed by an enterokinase cleavage site
   3534..3551    +  protein_bind   attB1 (fragment): mutant version of attB; core recombination site for the Gateway® BP reaction BP Clonase™
   3557..9142    +  CDS            BRCA1: BRCA1_HUMAN - Also known as RNF53. Experimental evidence at protein level: Swiss-Prot protein existence level 1. E3 ubiquitin-protein ligase that specifically mediates the formation of 'Lys-6'-linked polyubiquitin chains and plays a central role in DNA repair by facilitating cellular responses to DNA damage (PubMed:12890688, PubMed:14976165, PubMed:16818604, PubMed:17525340, PubMed:12887909, PubMed:10500182, PubMed:19261748). It is unclear whether it also mediates the formation of other types of polyubiquitin chains (PubMed:12890688). The BRCA1-BARD1 heterodimer coordinates a diverse range of
   9228..9937    +  CDS            mRuby3 (fragment): monomeric red fluorescent protein derived from mRuby2, with improved brightness and photostability (Bajar et al., 2016)
   9970..10058   +  intron         β-globin intron (fragment): internally truncated intron from human β-globin
  10428..10819   +  intron         β-globin intron (fragment): internally truncated intron from human β-globin
  10903..11491   +  misc_feature   WPRE: woodchuck hepatitis virus posttranscriptional regulatory element
  11535..11646   +  polyA_signal   bGH poly(A) signal: bovine growth hormone polyadenylation signal
>Addgene plasmid #248992 | pKlab1067-HBEGF-2a-3xFLAG-BRCA1(full-length)-S1715R-2a-mRuby3-HBBIVS2-WPRE | addgene full sequence | sequence record 496009 | Addgene NGS Result
GTGCCAGCTGCATTAACATGGTCATAGCTGTTTCCTTGCGTATTGGGCGCTCTCCGCTTCCTCGCTCACT
GACTCGCTGCGCTCGGTCGTTCGGGTAAAGCCTGGGGTGCCTAATGAGCAAAAGGCCAGCAAAAGGCCAG
GAACCGTAAAAAGGCCGCGTTGCTGGCGTTTTTCCATAGGCTCCGCCCCCCTGACGAGCATCACAAAAAT
CGACGCTCAAGTCAGAGGTGGCGAAACCCGACAGGACTATAAAGATACCAGGCGTTTCCCCCTGGAAGCT
CCCTCGTGCGCTCTCCTGTTCCGACCCTGCCGCTTACCGGATACCTGTCCGCCTTTCTCCCTTCGGGAAG
CGTGGCGCTTTCTCATAGCTCACGCTGTAGGTATCTCAGTTCGGTGTAGGTCGTTCGCTCCAAGCTGGGC
TGTGTGCACGAACCCCCCGTTCAGCCCGACCGCTGCGCCTTATCCGGTAACTATCGTCTTGAGTCCAACC
CGGTAAGACACGACTTATCGCCACTGGCAGCAGCCACTGGTAACAGGATTAGCAGAGCGAGGTATGTAGG
CGGTGCTACAGAGTTCTTGAAGTGGTGGCCTAACTACGGCTACACTAGAAGAACAGTATTTGGTATCTGC
GCTCTGCTGAAGCCAGTTACCTTCGGAAAAAGAGTTGGTAGCTCTTGATCCGGCAAACAAACCACCGCTG
GTAGCGGTGGTTTTTTTGTTTGCAAGCAGCAGATTACGCGCAGAAAAAAAGGATCTCAAGAAGATCCTTT
GATCTTTTCTACGGGGTCTGACGCTCAGTGGAACGAAAACTCACGTTAAGGGATTTTGGTCATGAGATTA
TCAAAAAGGATCTTCACCTAGATCCTTTTAAATTAAAAATGAAGTTTTAAATCAATCTAAAGTATATATG
AGTAAACTTGGTCTGACAGTTACCAATGCTTAATCAGTGAGGCACCTATCTCAGCGATCTGTCTATTTCG
TTCATCCATAGTTGCCTGACTCCCCGTCGTGTAGATAACTACGATACGGGAGGGCTTACCATCTGGCCCC
AGTGCTGCAATGATACCGCGAGAACCACGCTCACCGGCTCCAGATTTATCAGCAATAAACCAGCCAGCCG
GAAGGGCCGAGCGCAGAAGTGGTCCTGCAACTTTATCCGCCTCCATCCAGTCTATTAATTGTTGCCGGGA
AGCTAGAGTAAGTAGTTCGCCAGTTAATAGTTTGCGCAACGTTGTTGCCATTGCTACAGGCATCGTGGTG
TCACGCTCGTCGTTTGGTATGGCTTCATTCAGCTCCGGTTCCCAACGATCAAGGCGAGTTACATGATCCC
CCATGTTGTGCAAAAAAGCGGTTAGCTCCTTCGGTCCTCCGATCGTTGTCAGAAGTAAGTTGGCCGCAGT
GTTATCACTCATGGTTATGGCAGCACTGCATAATTCTCTTACTGTCATGCCATCCGTAAGATGCTTTTCT
GTGACTGGTGAGTACTCAACCAAGTCATTCTGAGAATAGTGTATGCGGCGACCGAGTTGCTCTTGCCCGG
CGTCAATACGGGATAATACCGCGCCACATAGCAGAACTTTAAAAGTGCTCATCATTGGAAAACGTTCTTC
GGGGCGAAAACTCTCAAGGATCTTACCGCTGTTGAGATCCAGTTCGATGTAACCCACTCGTGCACCCAAC
TGATCTTCAGCATCTTTTACTTTCACCAGCGTTTCTGGGTGAGCAAAAACAGGAAGGCAAAATGCCGCAA
AAAAGGGAATAAGGGCGACACGGAAATGTTGAATACTCATACTCTTCCTTTTTCAATATTATTGAAGCAT
TTATCAGGGTTATTGTCTCATGAGCGGATACATATTTGAATGTATTTAGAAAAATAAACAAATAGGGGTT
CCGCGCACATTTCCCCGAAAAGTGCCACCTAAATTGTAAGCGTTAATATTTTGTTAAAATTCGCGTTAAA
TTTTTGTTAAATCAGCTCATTTTTTAACCAATAGGCCGAAATCGGCAAAATCCCTTATAAATCAAAAGAA
TAGACCGAGATAGGGTTGAGTGGCCGCTACAGGGCGCTCCCATTCGCCATTCAGGCTGCGCAACTGTTGG
GAAGGGCGTTTCGGTGCGGGCCTCTTCGCTATTACGCCAGCTGGCGAAAGGGGGATGTGCTGCAAGGCGA
TTAAGTTGGGTAACGCCAGGGTTTTCCCAGTCACGACGTTGTAAAACGACGGCCAGTCCCCCGGTCAGGC
AACATCACCCGAGCGCGACGTAATACGACTCACTATAGGGCGAATTGGCGGAAGGCCGTCAAGGCCGCAT
ACGCGTCCATGTCTTCGGAAATACAAGGACTTCTGCATCCATGGAGAATGCAAATATGTGAAGGAGCTCC
GGGCTCCCTCCTGCATGTAAGTGCCCCTTCCCCAGGGCTGAATCTCATCAGCACACTTTGTCAGCCACGT
GGCTGTTCCTCGTTGTCACTGTTCCTTGAATTCATGATTTCACCCAGTTTCTTCTCAACCTCTGGGCGGA
AGTTGGGAGGAGGGGAAATATATTTTTAGTCAGCGGAAGCCCCCTCCCCCCTATAGGATGCAATTTCCTG
TGGTATGGTTTTGTGACGTGCTTTAATCCTTGGGGACATTTCCTGCTTGCCCAGAAATGAGCATGTGGCT
AGGACAGCTGGCACCTGAAGGCAGGCCCTTAATTCTTGCCTGATGCCCTACTCTGGGAGGGAGAAGCCAG
TAGGAAACATGGCAGAGTGGGCTTCCAGGGCAGAGTAGAGCTCCTGTGGGAAGGTAGGAAGTGCATTTGG
ATGCATGATGTATAGGTATGTGTGTATTTGGGTTTATGTGCATGTAAGTGTGCAAATGTGGATTGACTGT
GAGGCATGGCAGGACTGTACAGAGAGGGATCATCATGGCGGCAGGTTGAGGCCTCTCTTTCTTCTTCCTT
ATCCCAGCAAGGACGAGGAGGTGGGAGACATGGAGAGTACTGGCCTTTGGCCACGTTGTGAGAGAACAAT
TCCTTTGTGCAGGGTTCACAGGAAATGGAACCTGACCCATTAGGCATCAGCCCCCGGAATTCTAGGGCGC
AGTAGTCCAGGGTTTCCTTGATGATGTCATACTTATCCTGTCCCTTTTTTTTCCACAGCTGCCACCCGGG
TTACCATGGAAAAAGGTGTCATGGGCTGAGCCTCCCAGTGGAAAATCGCTTATATACCTATGACCACACA
ACCATCCTGGCCGTGGTGGCTGTGGTGCTGTCATCTGTCTGTCTGCTGGTCATCGTGGGGCTTCTCATGT
TTAGGTACCATAGGAGAGGAGGTTATGATGTGGAAAATGAAGAGAAAGTGAAGTTGGGCATGACTAATTC
CCACGGATCCGAGGGCAGAGGAAGTCTGCTAACATGCGGTGACGTCGAGGAGAATCCTGGCCCAGCACCG
GGATCCACCGGTGACTACAAAGACCATGACGGTGATTATAAAGATCATGACATCGACTACAAGGATGACG
ATGACAAGCCAGTGTGGTGGAATTCGATATCAACAAGTTTGTACAAAAAAGTTGGCGATTTATCTGCTCT
TCGCGTTGAAGAAGTACAAAATGTCATTAATGCTATGCAGAAAATCTTAGAGTGTCCCATCTGTCTGGAG
TTGATCAAGGAACCGGTGTCCACAAAGTGTGACCACATATTTTGCAAATTTTGCATGCTGAAACTTCTCA
ACCAGAAGAAAGGGCCTTCACAGTGTCCTTTATGTAAGAATGATATAACCAAAAGGAGCCTACAAGAAAG
TACGAGATTTAGTCAACTTGTTGAAGAGCTATTGAAAATCATTTGTGCTTTTCAGCTTGACACAGGTTTG
GAGTATGCAAACAGCTATAATTTTGCAAAAAAGGAAAATAACTCTCCTGAACATCTAAAAGATGAAGTTT
CTATCATCCAAAGTATGGGCTACAGAAACCGTGCCAAAAGACTTCTACAGAGTGAACCCGAAAATCCTTC
CTTGCAGGAAACCAGTCTCAGTGTCCAACTCTCTAACCTTGGAACTGTGAGAACTCTGAGGACAAAGCAG
CGGATACAACCTCAAAAGACGTCTGTCTACATTGAATTGGGATCTGATTCTTCTGAAGATACCGTTAATA
AGGCAACTTATTGCAGTGTGGGAGATCAAGAATTGTTACAAATCACCCCTCAAGGAACCAGGGATGAAAT
CAGTTTGGATTCTGCAAAAAAGGCTGCTTGTGAATTTTCTGAGACGGATGTAACAAATACTGAACATCAT
CAACCCAGTAATAATGATTTGAACACCACTGAGAAGCGTGCAGCTGAGAGGCATCCAGAAAAGTATCAGG
GTAGTTCTGTTTCAAACTTGCATGTGGAGCCATGTGGCACAAATACTCATGCCAGCTCATTACAGCATGA
GAACAGCAGTTTATTACTCACTAAAGACAGAATGAATGTAGAAAAGGCTGAATTCTGTAATAAAAGCAAA
CAGCCTGGCTTAGCAAGGAGCCAACATAACAGATGGGCTGGAAGTAAGGAAACATGTAATGATAGGCGGA
CTCCCAGCACAGAAAAAAAGGTAGATCTGAATGCTGATCCCCTGTGTGAGAGAAAAGAATGGAATAAGCA
GAAACTGCCATGCTCAGAGAATCCTAGAGATACTGAAGATGTTCCTTGGATAACACTAAATAGCAGCATT
CAGAAAGTTAATGAGTGGTTTTCCAGAAGTGATGAACTGTTAGGTTCTGATGACTCACATGATGGGGAGT
CTGAATCAAATGCCAAAGTAGCTGATGTATTGGACGTTCTAAATGAGGTAGATGAATATTCTGGTTCTTC
AGAGAAAATAGACTTACTGGCCAGTGATCCTCATGAGGCTTTAATATGTAAAAGTGAAAGAGTTCACTCC
AAATCAGTAGAGAGTAATATTGAAGACAAAATATTTGGGAAAACCTATCGGAAGAAGGCAAGCCTCCCCA
ACTTAAGCCATGTAACTGAAAATCTAATTATAGGAGCATTTGTTACTGAGCCACAGATAATACAAGAGCG
TCCCCTCACAAATAAATTAAAGCGTAAAAGGAGACCTACATCAGGCCTTCATCCTGAGGATTTTATCAAG
AAAGCAGATTTGGCAGTTCAAAAGACTCCTGAAATGATAAATCAGGGAACTAACCAAACGGAGCAGAATG
GTCAAGTGATGAATATTACTAATAGTGGTCATGAGAATAAAACAAAAGGTGATTCTATTCAGAATGAGAA
AAATCCTAACCCAATAGAATCACTCGAAAAAGAATCTGCTTTCAAAACGAAAGCTGAACCTATAAGCAGC
AGTATAAGCAATATGGAACTCGAATTAAATATCCACAATTCAAAAGCACCTAAAAAGAATAGGCTGAGGA
GGAAGTCTTCTACCAGGCATATTCATGCGCTTGAACTAGTAGTCAGTAGAAATCTAAGCCCACCTAATTG
TACTGAATTGCAAATTGATAGTTGTTCTAGCAGTGAAGAGATAAAGAAAAAAAAGTACAACCAAATGCCA
GTCAGGCACAGCAGAAACCTACAACTCATGGAAGGTAAAGAACCTGCAACTGGAGCCAAGAAGAGTAACA
AGCCAAATGAACAGACAAGTAAAAGACATGACAGTGATACTTTCCCAGAGCTGAAGTTAACAAATGCACC
TGGTTCTTTTACTAAGTGTTCAAATACCAGTGAACTTAAAGAATTTGTCAATCCTAGCCTTCCAAGAGAA
GAAAAAGAAGAGAAACTAGAAACAGTTAAAGTGTCTAATAATGCTGAAGACCCCAAAGATCTCATGTTAA
GTGGAGAAAGGGTTTTGCAAACTGAAAGATCTGTAGAGAGTAGCAGTATTTCACTGGTACCTGGTACTGA
TTATGGCACTCAGGAAAGTATCTCGTTACTGGAAGTTAGCACTCTAGGGAAGGCAAAAACAGAACCAAAT
AAATGTGTGAGTCAGTGTGCAGCATTTGAAAACCCCAAGGGACTAATTCATGGTTGTTCCAAAGATAATA
GAAATGACACAGAAGGCTTTAAGTATCCATTGGGACATGAAGTTAACCACAGTCGGGAAACAAGCATAGA
AATGGAAGAAAGTGAACTTGATGCTCAGTATTTGCAGAATACATTCAAGGTTTCAAAGCGCCAGTCATTT
GCTCTGTTTTCAAATCCAGGAAATGCAGAAGAGGAATGTGCAACATTCTCTGCCCACTCTGGGTCCTTAA
AGAAACAAAGTCCAAAAGTCACTTTTGAATGTGAACAAAAGGAAGAAAATCAAGGAAAGAATGAGTCTAA
TATCAAGCCTGTACAGACAGTTAATATCACTGCAGGCTTTCCTGTGGTTGGTCAGAAAGATAAGCCAGTT
GATAATGCCAAATGTAGTATCAAAGGAGGCTCTAGGTTTTGTCTATCATCTCAGTTCAGAGGCAACGAAA
CTGGACTCATTACTCCAAATAAACATGGACTTTTACAAAACCCATATCGTATACCACCACTTTTTCCCAT
CAAGTCATTTGTTAAAACTAAATGTAAGAAAAATCTGCTAGAGGAAAACTTTGAGGAACATTCAATGTCA
CCTGAAAGAGAAATGGGAAATGAGAACATTCCAAGTACAGTGAGCACAATTAGCCGTAATAACATTAGAG
AAAATGTTTTTAAAGGAGCCAGCTCAAGCAATATTAATGAAGTAGGTTCCAGTACTAATGAAGTGGGCTC
CAGTATTAATGAAATAGGTTCCAGTGATGAAAACATTCAAGCAGAACTAGGTAGAAACAGAGGGCCAAAA
TTGAATGCTATGCTTAGATTAGGGGTTTTGCAACCTGAGGTCTATAAACAAAGTCTTCCTGGAAGTAATT
GTAAGCATCCTGAAATAAAAAAGCAAGAATATGAAGAAGTAGTTCAGACTGTTAATACAGATTTCTCTCC
ATATCTGATTTCAGATAACTTAGAACAGCCTATGGGAAGTAGTCATGCATCTCAGGTTTGTTCTGAGACA
CCTGATGACCTGTTAGATGATGGTGAAATAAAGGAAGATACTAGTTTTGCTGAAAATGACATTAAGGAAA
GTTCTGCTGTTTTTAGCAAAAGCGTCCAGAGAGGAGAGCTTAGCAGGAGTCCTAGCCCTTTCACCCATAC
ACATTTGGCTCAGGGTTACCGAAGAGGGGCCAAGAAATTAGAGTCCTCAGAAGAGAACTTATCTAGTGAG
GATGAAGAGCTTCCCTGCTTCCAACACTTGTTATTTGGTAAAGTAAACAATATACCTTCTCAGTCTACTA
GGCATAGCACCGTTGCTACCGAGTGTCTGTCTAAGAACACAGAGGAGAATTTATTATCATTGAAGAATAG
CTTAAATGACTGCAGTAACCAGGTAATATTGGCAAAGGCATCTCAGGAACATCACCTTAGTGAGGAAACA
AAATGTTCTGCTAGCTTGTTTTCTTCACAGTGCAGTGAATTGGAAGACTTGACTGCAAATACAAACACCC
AGGATCCTTTCTTGATTGGTTCTTCCAAACAAATGAGGCATCAGTCTGAAAGCCAGGGAGTTGGTCTGAG
TGACAAGGAATTGGTTTCAGATGATGAAGAAAGAGGAACGGGCTTGGAAGAAAATAATCAAGAAGAGCAA
AGCATGGATTCAAACTTAGGTGAAGCAGCATCTGGGTGTGAGAGTGAAACAAGCGTCTCTGAAGACTGCT
CAGGGCTATCCTCTCAGAGTGACATTTTAACCACTCAGCAGAGGGATACCATGCAACATAACCTGATAAA
GCTCCAGCAGGAAATGGCTGAACTAGAAGCTGTGTTAGAACAGCATGGGAGCCAGCCTTCTAACAGCTAC
CCTTCCATCATAAGTGACTCCTCTGCCCTTGAGGACCTGCGAAATCCAGAACAAAGCACATCAGAAAAAG
CAGTATTAACTTCACAGAAAAGTAGTGAATACCCTATAAGCCAGAATCCAGAAGGCCTTTCTGCTGACAA
GTTTGAGGTGTCTGCAGATAGTTCTACCAGTAAAAATAAAGAACCAGGAGTGGAAAGGTCATCCCCTTCT
AAATGCCCATCATTAGATGATAGGTGGTACATGCACAGTTGCTCTGGGAGTCTTCAGAATAGAAACTACC
CATCTCAAGAGGAGCTCATTAAGGTTGTTGATGTGGAGGAGCAACAGCTGGAAGAGTCTGGGCCACACGA
TTTGACGGAAACATCTTACTTGCCAAGGCAAGATCTAGAGGGAACCCCTTACCTGGAATCTGGAATCAGC
CTCTTCTCTGATGACCCTGAATCTGATCCTTCTGAAGACAGAGCCCCAGAGTCAGCTCGTGTTGGCAACA
TACCATCTTCAACCTCTGCATTGAAAGTTCCCCAATTGAAAGTTGCAGAATCTGCCCAGGGTCCAGCTGC
TGCTCATACTACTGATACTGCTGGGTATAATGCAATGGAAGAAAGTGTGAGCAGGGAGAAGCCAGAATTG
ACAGCTTCAACAGAAAGGGTCAACAAAAGAATGTCCATGGTGGTGTCTGGCCTGACCCCAGAAGAATTTA
TGCTCGTGTACAAGTTTGCCAGAAAACACCACATCACTTTAACTAATCTAATTACTGAAGAGACTACTCA
TGTTGTTATGAAAACAGATGCTGAGTTTGTGTGTGAACGGACACTGAAATATTTTCTAGGAATTGCGGGA
GGAAAATGGGTAGTTCGCTATTTCTGGGTGACCCAGTCTATTAAAGAAAGAAAAATGCTGAATGAGCATG
ATTTTGAAGTCAGAGGAGATGTGGTCAATGGAAGAAACCACCAAGGTCCAAAGCGAGCAAGAGAATCCCA
GGACAGAAAGATCTTCAGGGGGCTAGAAATCTGTTGCTATGGGCCCTTCACCAACATGCCCACAGATCAA
CTGGAATGGATGGTACAGCTGTGTGGTGCTTCTGTGGTGAAGGAGCTTTCATCATTCACCCTTGGCACAG
GTGTCCACCCAATTGTGGTTGTGCAGCCAGATGCCTGGACAGAGGACAATGGCTTCCATGCAATTGGGCA
GATGTGTGAGGCACCTGTGGTGACCCGAGAGTGGGTGTTGGACAGTGTAGCACTCTACCAGTGCCAGGAG
CTGGACACCTACCTGATACCCCAGATCCCCCACAGCCACTACACCGGTGGCTCCGCCACCAATTTCAGCC
TGCTCAAGCAGGCTGGCGACGTGGAGGAAAACCCAGGACCTGCGCCGGGTTCGCAATTGGTGTCTAAGGG
CGAAGAGCTGATCAAGGAAAATATGCGTATGAAGGTGGTCATGGAAGGTTCGGTCAACGGCCACCAATTC
AAATGCACAGGTGAAGGAGAAGGCAGACCGTACGAGGGAGTGCAAACCATGAGGATCAAAGTCATCGAGG
GAGGACCCCTGCCATTTGCCTTTGACATTCTTGCCACGTCGTTCATGTATGGCAGCCGTACCTTTATCAA
GTACCCGGCCGACATCCCTGATTTCTTTAAACAGTCCTTTCCTGAGGGTTTTACTTGGGAAAGAGTTACG
AGATACGAAGATGGTGGAGTCGTCACCGTCACGCAGGACACCAGCCTTGAGGATGGCGAGCTCGTCTACA
ACGTCAAGGTCAGAGGGGTAAACTTTCCCTCCAATGGTCCCGTGATGCAGAAGAAGACCAAGGGTTGGGA
GCCTAATACAGAGATGATGTATCCAGCAGATGGTGGTCTGAGAGGATACACTGACATCGCACTGAAAGTT
GATGGTGGTGGCCATCTGCACTGCAACTTCGTGACAACTTACAGGTCAAAAAAGACCGTCGGGAACATCA
AGATGCCCGGTGTCCATGCCGTTGATCACCGCCTGGAAAGGATCGAGGAGAGTGACAATGAAACCTACGT
AGTGCAAAGAGAAGTGGCAGTTGCCAAATACAGCAACCTTGGTGGTGGCATGGACGAGCTGTACAAGTAA
TAGTAAACGCTAGCGTTTAAACCTTCAGGGTGAGTCTATGGGACGCTTGATGTTTTCTTTCCCCTTCTTT
TCTATGGTTAAGTTCATGTCATAGGAAGGGGATAAGTAACAGGGTACAGTTTAGAATGGGAAACAGACGA
ATGATTGCATCAGTGTGGAAGTCTCAGGATCGTTTTAGTTTCTTTTATTTGCTGTTCATAACAATTGTTT
TCTTTTGTTTAATTCTTGCTTTCTTTTTTTTTCTTCTCCGCAATTTTTACTATTATACTTAATGCCTTAA
CATTGTGTATAACAAAAGGAAATATCTCTGAGATACATTAAGTAACTTAAAAAAAAACTTTACACAGTCT
GCCTAGTACATTACTATTTGGAATATATGTGTGCTTATTTGCATATTCATAATCTCCCTACTTTATTTTC
TTTTATTTTTAATTGATACATAATCATTATACATATTTATGGGTTAAAGTGTAATGTTTTAATATGTGTA
CACATATTGACCAAATCAGGGTAATTTTGCATTTGTAATTTTAAAAAATGCTTTCTTCTTTTAATATACT
TTTTTGTTTATCTTATTTCTAATACTTTCCCTAATCTCTTTCTTTCAGGGCAATAATGATACAATGTATC
ATGCCTCTTTGCACCATTCTAAAGAATAACAGTGATAATTTCTGGGTTAAGGCAATAGCAATATCTCTGC
ATATAAATATTTCTGCATATAAATTGTAACTGATGTAAGAGGTTTCATATTGCTAATAGCAGCTACAATC
CAGCTACCATTCTGCTTTTATTTTATGGTTGGGATAAGGCTGGATTATTCTGAGTCCAAGCTAGGCCCTT
TTGCTAATCATGTTCATACCTCTTATCTTCCTCCCACAGCTCCTGGGCAACGTGCTGTTTAAACCCGCTG
ATCAGCCTCGAGCTAGCGTCGACTAATGATAAGTTTAAACGCTAGCGTCGACAATCAACCTCTGGATTAC
AAAATTTGTGAAAGATTGACTGGTATTCTTAACTATGTTGCTCCTTTTACGCTATGTGGATACGCTGCTT
TAATGCCTTTGTATCATGCTATTGCTTCCCGTATGGCCTTCATTTTCTCCTCCTTGTATAAATCCTGGTT
GCTGTCTCTTTATGAGGAGTTGTGGCCCGTTGTCAGGCAACGTGGCGTGGTGTGCACTGTGTTTGCTGAC
GCAACCCCCACTGGTTGGGGCATTGCCACCACCTGTCAGCTCCTTTCCGGGACTTTCGCTTTCCCCCTCC
CTATTGCCACGGCGGAACTCATCGCCGCCTGCCTTGCCCGCTGCTGGACAGGGGCTCGGCTGTTGGGCAC
TGACAATTCCGTGGTGTTGTCGGGGAAGCTGACGTCCTTTCCATGGCTGCTCGCCTGTGTTGCCACCTGG
ATTCTGCGCGGGACGTCCTTCTGCTACGTCCCTTCGGCCCTCAATCCAGCGGACCTTCCTTCCCGCGGCC
TGCTGCCGGCTCTGCGGCCTCTTCCGCGTCTTCGCCTTCGCCCTCAGACGAGTCGGATCTCCCTTTGGGC
CGCCTCCCCGCCTGTAATCTAGATAGTCAGTTTAAACCCGCTGATCAGCCTCGACTGTGCCTTCTAGTTG
CCAGCCATCTGTTGTTTGCCCCTCCCCCGTGCCTTCCTTGACCCTGGAAGGTGCCACTCCCACTGTCCTT
TCCTAATAAAATGAGGAAATTGCATCGCATTGTCTGAGTAGGTGTCATTCTATTCTGGGGGGTGGGGTGG
GGCAGGACAGCAAGGGGGGGGATTGGGAAGACAATAGCAGGCATGCTGGGGATGCGGTGGGCTCTATGGC
TTCTCTCGAGGTCAGGCAACATCACCCCTTCCCTGGGTAGGTGTGTGGGTGGAGGGGCTGTGGGTTCCTT
AGCCTCTCTCCTAAGCCAAACCCAGCAAACGGCTGCCTTGGCAACCCCTCAGGGATGACAGCACTGCCAT
GCTCTCTGGCAGGCATAATGTTGCCACTGTGCCTGAGGCCAACACCCTGCGTCGGGCTGCAAACATCCAT
TCCCTTCCCTGTGGGGAGGGAGGCTCTGGGGGCCTTAGTGGGAGACTCTGGACAGGGCCAAGAGACTGTT
GTATGCACACTGCCTCCAGCCTGTCAAGAAGGCGGCGTGCCTGGCATCCCTTCTACTGGTGATTGGTGCA
GATCCCTTAGCTTTTTAAAGCTTCCTTGTTTTGTCTGATCACACACAGCAGAGCTGCCCTGTATTTGGCA
GTTGGCAGACAGACCCATCACTCCCCACCATGTCCACAGTCACTTGTGCATCCTTTCCTATAACATCCTT
GTCAGGAGCTTGGTATTAGAGGGAGTTGTTTAAGAGTGGCATAGAAAGCCCCCATATTATCCTTCCCAAG
GTCTTGGGACAGGGTGGGAAATGTTCATCTTAAATTTGTAAAATGGCATCATTAGTACAGGGTGAAGAAG
GTGACTCAAGTAGTCAAGGTGGATTGAGGTCAGGAATCTGTCTATACCAGATTGGTCCTGGGCATTTTGG
TGGATGGATGTGGGGCTTGCACTGTGTGGTTGAGAGGCCTTATAAGGTTGCCCTCCTGGAGGTACCCTGG
GCCTCATGGGCCTTCCGCTCACTGCCCGCTTTCCAGTCGGGAAACCTGTCCCCCCGGTCAGGCAACATCA
CCC
